>Addgene plasmid #212844 | pCYP11 | addgene full sequence | sequence record 423391 | Addgene NGS Result
ACTGACTCGCTGCACGAGGCAGACCTCAGCGCTAGCGGAGTGTATACTGGCTTACTATGTTGGCACTGAT
GAGGGTGTCAGTGAAGTGCTTCATGTGGCAGGAGAAAAAAGGCTGCACCGGTGCGTCAGCAGAATATGTG
ATACAGGATATATTCCGCTTCCTCGCTCACTGACTCGCTACGCTCGGTCGTTCGACTGCGGCGAGCGGAA
ATGGCTTACGAACGGGGCGGAGATTTCCTGGAAGATGCCAGGAAGATACTTAACAGGGAAGTGAGAGGGC
CGCGGCAAAGCCGTTTTTCCATAGGCTCCGCCCCCCTGACAAGCATCACGAAATCTGACGCTCAAATCAG
TGGTGGCGAAACCCGACAGGACTATAAAGATACCAGGCGTTTCCCCCTGGCGGCTCCCTCGTGCGCTCTC
CTGTTCCTGCCTTTCGGTTTACCGGTGTCATTCCGCTGTTATGGCCGCGTTTGTCTCATTCCACGCCTGA
CACTCAGTTCCGGGTAGGCAGTTCGCTCCAAGCTGGACTGTATGCACGAACCCCCCGTTCAGTCCGACCG
CTGCGCCTTATCCGGTAACTATCGTCTTGAGTCCAACCCGGAAAGACATGCAAAAGCACCACTGGCAGCA
GCCACTGGTAATTGATTTAGAGGAGTTAGTCTTGAAGTCATGCGCCGGTTAAGGCTAAACTGAAAGGACA
AGTTTTGGTGACTGCGCTCCTCCAAGCCAGTTACCTCGGTTCAAAGAGTTGGTAGCTCAGAGAACCTTCG
AAAAACCGCCCTGCAAGGCGGTTTTTTCGTTTTCAGAGCAAGAGATTACGCGCAGACCAAAACGATCTCA
AGAAGATCATCTTATTAAGGGGTCTGACGCTCAGTGGAACGAAAAATCAATCTAAAGTATATATGAGTAA
ACTTGGTCTGACAGTTACCTTAGAAAAACTCATCGAGCATCAAATGAAACTGCAATTTATTCATATCAGG
ATTATCAATACCATATTTTTGAAAAAGCCGTTTCTGTAATGAAGGAGAAAACTCACCGAGGCAGTTCCAT
AGGATGGCAAGATCCTGGTATCGGTCTGCGATTCCGACTCGTCCAACATCAATACAACCTATTAATTTCC
CCTCGTCAAAAATAAGGTTATCAAGTGAGAAATCACCATGAGTGACGACTGAATCCGGTGAGAATGGCAA
AAGCTTATGCATTTCTTTCCAGACTTGTTCAACAGGCCAGCCATTACGCTCGTCATCAAAATCACTCGCA
TCAACCAAACCGTTATTCATTCGTGATTGCGCCTGAGCGAGACGAAATACGCGATCGCTGTTAAAAGGAC
AATTACAAACAGGAATCGAATGCAACCGGCGCAGGAACACTGCCAGCGCATCAACAATATTTTCACCTGA
ATCAGGATATTCTTCTAATACCTGGAATGCTGTTTTCCCGGGGATCGCAGTGGTGAGTAACCATGCATCA
TCAGGAGTACGGATAAAATGCTTGATGGTCGGAAGAGGCATAAATTCCGTCAGCCAGTTTAGTCTGACCA
TCTCATCTGTAACATCATTGGCAACGCTACCTTTGCCATGTTTCAGAAACAACTCTGGCGCATCGGGCTT
CCCATACAATCGATAGATTGTCGCACCTGATTGCCCGACATTATCGCGAGCCCATTTATACCCATATAAA
TCAGCATCCATGTTGGAATTTAATCGCGGCCTGGAGCAAGACGTTTCCCGTTGAATATGGCTCATAACAC
CCCTTGTATTACTGTTTATGTAAGCAGACAGTTTTATTGTTCATGATGATATATTTTTATCTTGTGCAAT
GTACATCAGAGATTTTGAGACACAACCAATTATTGAAGGCCTCCCTAACGGGGGGCCTTTTTTTGTTTCT
GGTCTCCCAAGCGCTTAACGATCGTTGGCTGAACAAACAGACAATCTGGTCTGTTTGTATTATGGAAAAT
TTTTCTGTATAATAGATTCAACAAACAGACAATCTGGTCTGTTTGTATTATCAGCGGTCAACGCATGTGC
TTTGCGTTCTGATGAGACAGTGATGTCGAAACCGCCTCTACAAATAATTTTGTTTAGGCAAAAAAAAGAC
AAATAAGGAGGACCGAAATGCGTGAAGGCCATGATGTCACTCGTGCGAAGCAAGGACTGATCTTTAAGGA
AAAACCTTCACTTGGAAAGCGCAATACGATTATGCCCGAGCATTCCTTACCGACGCTGCCGATGTGGCGA
GTAGATCACATCGAACCCTCACCGGAAATGCTCGCACTGCGTGGTGAGGGTCCAATTCATCGTGTGCGGT
TTCCTAGCGGTCATGAAGGCTGGTGGGTTACGGGTTATGACGAAGCAAAAGCAGTTTTGTCAGACGCTGC
ATTTCGACCGGCGGGTACGCCGACAGCCTTCACGCCGGACAGTGTAATGTTAGGCAGCCCAGGTTGGCTG
GTGTCTCATGAGGGTGATGAACACAGCCGGCTGCGCGCAATTATTGCCCCGGCATTCTCTGACCTTCGTA
CGGATCTGCTGGCTCAACAAGTGGAAAGTATTGCCGAACAGCTGTTTGCAACCCTTTCGATCCAGCCACA
GCCGGCGGATCTGCGTAAATATCTGAGTTTTCCCCTGCCAGCTATGGTGATAAGCGCCCTGATGGGCGTT
CGCTACGAAGATCATGCATTCTTTGCAGGGCTCAGCGACGAAGTTATGACGCACCAGCACGAAACGGGCC
CGAGAAGCGCTTCCCGGCTGGCTTGGGAAGAATTACGTGTTTACATACGGGATCGCATGCGCGAGAAACG
CCGTGATCCGGGGGATAATCTGTTAACGGATCTTCTGCTGGCGGTGGATCAAGGTAAAGCGAGCGAAGAA
GAGGCTATCGGCCTGGCGGCTGGTATGCTGGTGGCCGGCCATGAAAGCACGGCAGCACAAATAGAATGCG
GCCTGTTAGCGATGTTCCGCCATTCCCAGCAACGCGAACGCTTGATCGCCGATCCGAGTCTGCTCGATAA
AGCCGTTGAAGAGATTCTTAGAATGTACCCACCGGGAGCGGGCTGGGACGGGATAATGCGCTATCCACGT
TGCGACGTTACCATCGCCGGGGTACACATTCCTGCGGAATCAAAAGTGCTGGTCGGCCTTCCAGCGACCA
GCTTCGATCTGCGCCACTTCGACAAACCGGAGGTTTTCGATATTGCACGAGAGGGAAATCCGCACCTGGC
GTTCTCTTATGGCCCGCACTACTGCATCGGGGGAGCGCTCGCACGTCTGGAACTGAAGGCCGTTTTTGGC
TCCATCTTCCAACGCTTTCCGGGGCTGCGTCTGGCGGTGGAACCGGAAGAACTGGAGTTACGTAAAGAAA
TCATCACCGGGGGTTTTGAGGAGATGCCGGTGCTGTGGTAATAAGGATGAGCTCTACAAATAAGCAGAGG
TGGTTGTGTTGCGAAAAAAAAAAAAAAACACCCTAACGGGTGTTTTTTTTTTTTTGGTGTCCCCACGTGT
GGCGCTGGAGACCGTCCAATGGCGGCGCGCCATCGAATGGTGCAAAACCTTTCGCGGTATGGCATGATAG
CGCCCGGAAGAGAGTCAATTCAGGGTGGTGAATATGAGCCCGAAACGTCGTACCCAGGCAGAACGTGCAA
TGGAAACCCAGGGTAAACTGATTGCAGCAGCACTGGGTGTTCTGCGTGAAAAAGGTTATGCAGGTTTTCG
TATTGCAGATGTTCCGGGTGCAGCCGGTGTTAGCCGTGGTGCACAGAGCCATCATTTTCCGACCAAACTG
GAACTGCTGCTGGCAACCTTTGAATGGCTGTATGAGCAGATTACCGAACGTAGCCGTGCACGTCTGGCAA
AACTGAAACCGGAAGATGATGTTATTCAGCAGATGCTGGATGATGCAGCAGATTTTTTTCTGGATGATGA
TTTTAGCATCGGCCTGGATCTGATTGTTGCAGCAGATCGTGATCCGGCACTGCGTGAAGGTATTCTGCGT
ACCGTTGAACGTAATCGTTTTGTTGTTGAAGATATGTGGCTGGGTGTGCTGGTGAGCCGTGGTCTGAGCC
GTGATGATGCCGAAGATATTCTGTGGCTGATTTTTAACAGCGTTCGTGGTCTGACAGTTCGTAGCCTGTG
GCAGAAAGATAAAGAACGTTTTGAACGTGTGCGTAATAGCACCCTGGAAATTGCACGTGAACGTTATGCA
AAATTCAAACGTTGATAAGGATCCTAATTGGTAACGAATCAGACAATTGACGGCTCGAGGGAGTAGCATA
GGGTTTGCAGAATCCCTGCTTCGTCCATTTGACAGGCACATTATGCATCGATGATAAGCTGTCAAACATG
AGCAGATCCTCTACGCCGGACGCATCGTGGCCGGCATCACCGGCGCCACAGGTGCGGTTGCTGGCGCCTA
TATCGCCGACATCACCGATGGGGAAGATCGGGCTCGCCACTTCGGGCTCATGAGCAAATATTTTATCTGA
GGTGCTTCCTCGCTC
Features (pLannotate 1.2.2; 13 found; start..end, strand, type, name):
     28..54      +  misc_feature   bom (fragment): basis of mobility region from pBR322
    153..208     -  rep_origin     RSF ori (fragment): Plasmids containing the RSF 1030 origin of replication can be propagated in E. coli cells that contain additional plasmids with compatible origins.
    296..841     -  rep_origin     p15A ori: Plasmids containing the medium-copy-number p15A origin of replication can be propagated in E. coli cells that contain a second plasmid with the ColE1 origin.
    930..1745    -  CDS            KanR: aminoglycoside phosphotransferase; aph(3')-Ia; confers resistance to kanamycin in bacteria or G418 (Geneticin®) in eukaryotes
   1922..1949    +  protein_bind   CuO: CymR-binding P2 operator sequence from the p-cmt operon of Pseudomonas putida (Mullick et al., 2006) CymR
   1980..2007    +  protein_bind   CuO: CymR-binding P2 operator sequence from the p-cmt operon of Pseudomonas putida (Mullick et al., 2006) CymR
   2011..2066    +  ncRNA          Hammerhead 3: Accession: RF00008 - Hammerhead ribozyme (type III)
   2202..3398    +  CDS            cyp112A2: CPXP_SINFN - Protein inferred from homology: Swiss-Prot protein existence level 3. Cytochromes P450 are a group of heme-thiolate monooxygenases. They oxidize a variety of structurally unrelated compounds, including steroids, fatty acids, and xenobiotics. From Sinorhizobium fredii (strain NBRC 101917 / NGR234).
   3530..3603    +  promoter       lacIq promoter (fragment): lacI (mutant); In the lacIq allele, a single base change in the promoter boosts expression of the lacI gene about 10-fold.
   3604..4212    +  CDS            cymR: CYMR_PSEPU - Experimental evidence at transcript level: Swiss-Prot protein existence level 2. Involved in the repression of the cym and cmt operons which are responsible of the p-cymene degradation. From Pseudomonas putida (Arthrobacter siderocapsulatus).
   4317..4335    -  promoter       tet promoter (fragment): E. coli promoter for tetracycline efflux protein gene
   4345..4465    +  CDS            TcR (fragment): tetracycline efflux protein; tet; confers resistance to tetracycline
   4484..11      -  rep_origin     RSF ori (fragment) (across the origin): Plasmids containing the RSF 1030 origin of replication can be propagated in E. coli cells that contain additional plasmids with compatible origins.
