[The description below was written by a language model from this plasmid's Addgene catalogue record and pLannotate feature annotations shown in this document.]
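Description:
pCYP11 is a bacterial expression plasmid of about 4.5 kb, built on the pCYP backbone, that expresses a cytochrome P450 from Rhizobium mesoamericanum described in the record as an LRD-modifying enzyme. The coding sequence was codon optimized and synthesized commercially. Automated annotation labels this roughly 1.2 kb open reading frame by its closest database homologue, a cyp112-family P450 from Sinorhizobium fredii. That label reflects sequence similarity, not the actual source species given in the catalogue.

Selection is by kanamycin through an aph(3')-Ia gene. The only complete replication origin annotated is p15A, which is generally regarded as medium copy and is compatible with ColE1-type plasmids, although the catalogue lists the plasmid as high copy. Short fragments of the RSF origin, the pBR322 bom region and the tetracycline resistance gene and its promoter are also detected. These appear to be backbone remnants rather than functional elements.

The P450 is driven by the PcymRC promoter, which carries two CuO operator sites bound by the CymR repressor. The plasmid encodes cymR itself, downstream of a region annotated as a lacIq promoter fragment, so the regulatory system is self-contained. CymR repression of such promoters is normally relieved by cumate, making expression inducible. A hammerhead-type ribozyme lies between the operators and the coding sequence, a common insulator design that cleaves the 5' leader so translation is less dependent on promoter context. According to the associated work, the plasmid belongs to a set used in engineered Escherichia coli for screening terpenoids and modifying cytochrome P450s, where a compatible origin would permit coexistence with other pathway plasmids.
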