Addgene plasmid #212844: pCYP11
Purpose: Expresses the Rhizobium mesoamericanum LRD-modifying cytochrome P450 enzyme
Depositing lab: Christopher Voigt. Depositing organization: Massachusetts Institute of Technology. Publication: Design of a redox-proficient Escherichia coli for screening terpenoids and modifying cytochrome P450s. Lin GM, Voigt CA. Nature Catalysis. 6, 1016–1029 (2023). https://doi.org/10.1038/s41929-023-01049-5.
Backbone
  Vector backbone: pCYP
  Vector type: Bacterial Expression
Growth in bacteria
  Bacterial resistance: Kanamycin, 50 μg/mL
  Growth temperature: 37°C
  Growth strain: DH5alpha
  Copy number: High Copy
Gene/Insert
  Gene/Insert name: cytochrome P450 (alt name: Uniprot ID: K0Q5W1)
  Species: Rhizobium mesoamericanum
  Promoter: PcymRC
  Cloning method: Unknown
Resource information
  A portion of this plasmid was derived from a plasmid made by: codon optimized and synthesized by vendors
Terms and licenses: Academic/Nonprofit Terms; Industry Terms: Not Available to Industry
How to cite: pCYP11 was a gift from Christopher Voigt (Addgene plasmid # 212844 ; http://n2t.net/addgene:212844 ; RRID:Addgene_212844)
